>Addgene plasmid #226718 | pOGS539_GLuc | addgene full sequence | sequence record 455454 | Addgene NGS Result
TATTGCTTGGCAGCGCCTATCGCCAGGTATTACTCCAATCCCGAATATCCGAGATCGGGATCACCCGAGA
GAAGTTCAACCTACATCCTCAATCCCGATCTATCCGAGATCCGAGGAATATCGAAATCGGGGCGCGCCAA
CGAAGCATCTGTGCTTCATTTTGTAGAACAAAAATGCAACGCGAGAGCGCTAATTTTTCAAACAAAGAAT
CTGAGCTGCATTTTTACAGAACAGAAATGCAACGCGAAAGCGCTATTTTACCAACGAAGAATCTGTGCTT
CATTTTTGTAAAACAAAAATGCAACGCGAGAGCGCTAATTTTTCAAACAAAGAATCTGAGCTGCATTTTT
ACAGAACAGAAATGCAACGCGAGAGCGCTATTTTACCAACAAAGAATCTATACTTCTTTTTTGTTCTACA
AAAATGCATCCCGAGAGCGCTATTTTTCTAACAAAGCATCTTAGATTACTTTTTTTCTCCTTTGTGCGCT
CTATAATGCAGTCTCTTGATAACTTTTTGCACTGTAGGTCCGTTAAGGTTAGAAGAAGGCTACTTTGGTG
TCTATTTTCTCTTCCATAAAAAAAGCCTGACTCCACTTCCCGCGTTTACTGATTACTAGCGAAGCTGCGG
GTGCATTTTTTCAAGATAAAGGCATCCCCGATTATATTCTATACCGATGTGGATTGCGCATACTTTGTGA
ACAGAAAGTGATAGCGTTGATGATTCTTCATTGGTCAGAAAATTATGAACGGTTTCTTCTATTTTGTCTC
TATATACTACGTATAGGAAATGTTTACATTTTCGTATTGTTTTCGATTCACTCTATGAATAGTTCTTACT
ACAATTTTTTTGTCTAAAGAGTAATACTAGAGATAAACATAAAAAATGTAGAGGTCGAGTTTAGATGCAA
GTTCAAGGAGCGAAAGGTGGATGGGTAGGTTATATAGGGATATAGCACAGAGATATATAGCAAAGAGATA
CTTTTGAGCAATGTTTGTGGAAGCGGTATTCGCAATATTTTAGTAGCTCGTTACAGTCCGGTGCGTTTTT
GGTTTTTTGAAAGTGCGTCTTCAGAGCGCTTTTGGTTTTCAAAAGCGCTCTGAAGTTCCTATACTTCCTA
GAGAATAGGAACTTCGGAATAGGAACTTCAAAGCGTTTCCGAAAACGAGCGCTTCCGAAAATGCAACGCG
AGCTGCGCACATACAGCTCACTGTTCACGTCGCACCTATATCTGCGTGTTGCCTGTATATATATATACAT
GAGAAGAACGGCATAGTGCGTGTTTATGCTTAAATGCGTACTTATATGCGTCTATTTATGTAGGATGAAA
GGTAGTCTAGTACCTCCTGTGATATTATCCCATTCCATGCGGGGTATCGTATGCTTCCTTCAGCACTACC
CTTTAGCTGTTCTATATGCTGCCACTCCTCAATTGGATTAGTCTCATCCTTCAATGCTATCATTTCCTTT
GATATTGGATCATACGGCGCGCCTGGTGTACCGAGAACGATCCTCTCAGTGCGAGTCTCGACGATCCATA
TCGTTGCTTGGCAGTCAGCCAGTCGGAATCCAGCTTGGGACCCAGGAAGTCCAATCGTCAGATATTGTAC
TCAAGCCTGGTCACGGCAGCGTACCGATCTGTTTAAACCTAGATATTGATAGTCTGATCGGTCAACGTAT
AATCGAGTCCTAGCTTTTGCAAACATCTATCAAGAGACAGGATCAGCAGGAGGCTTTCGCATGATTGAAC
AAGATGGATTGCACGCAGGTTCTCCGGCGGCTTGGGTGGAGAGGCTATTCGGCTATGACTGGGCACAACA
GACAATCGGCTGCTCTGATGCCGCCGTGTTCCGGCTGTCAGCGCAGGGGCGTCCGGTTCTTTTTGTCAAG
ACCGACCTGTCCGGTGCCCTGAATGAACTGCAAGACGAGGCAGCGCGGCTATCGTGGCTGGCGACGACGG
GCGTTCCTTGCGCGGCTGTGCTCGACGTTGTCACTGAAGCGGGAAGGGACTGGCTGCTATTGGGCGAAGT
GCCGGGGCAGGATCTCCTGTCATCTCACCTTGCTCCTGCCGAGAAAGTATCCATCATGGCTGATGCAATG
CGGCGGCTGCATACGCTTGATCCGGCTACCTGCCCATTCGACCACCAAGCGAAACATCGCATCGAGCGAG
CACGTACTCGGATGGAAGCCGGTCTTGTCGATCAGGATGATCTGGACGAAGAGCATCAGGGGCTCGCGCC
AGCCGAACTGTTCGCCAGGCTCAAGGCGTCTATGCCCGACGGCGAGGATCTCGTCGTGACCCACGGCGAT
GCCTGCTTGCCGAATATCATGGTGGAAAATGGCCGCTTTTCTGGATTCATCGACTGTGGCCGTCTGGGTG
TGGCGGACCGCTATCAGGACATAGCGTTGGCTACCCGTGATATTGCTGAAGAGCTTGGCGGCGAATGGGC
TGACCGCTTCCTTGTGCTTTACGGTATCGCCGCGCCCGATTCGCAGCGCATCGCCTTCTATCGCCTTCTT
GACGAGTTCTTCTGACCGATTCTAGGTGCATTGGCGCAGAAAAAAATGCCTGATGCGACGCTGCGCGTCT
TATACTCCCACATATGCCAGATTCAGCAACGGATACGGCTTCCCCAACTTGCCCACTTCCATACGTGTCC
TCCTTACCAGAAATTTATCCTTAAGGTCGTTTAAACTCGACTCTGGCTCTATCGAATCTCCGTCGTTTCG
AGCTTACGCGAACAGCCGTGGCGCTCATTTGCTCGTCGGGCATCGAATCTCGTCAGCTATCGTCAGCTTA
CCTTTTTGGCAGCGATCGCGGCTCCCGACATCTTGGACCATTAGCTCCACAGGTATCTTCTTCCCTCTAG
TGGTCATAACAGCAGCTTCAGCTACCTCTCAATTTCAATCGTTGCGTTACACACACAAAAAACCAACACA
CATCCATCTTCGATGGATAGCGATTTTATTATCTAACTGCTGATCGAGTGTAGCCAGATCTCAATGCATA
CTTTGTACGTTCAAAATACAATGCAGTAGATATATTTATGCATATTACATATAATACATATCACATAGGA
AGCAACAGGCGCGTTGGACTTTTAATTTTCGAGGACCGCGAATCCTTACATCACACCCAATCCCCCACAA
GTGATCCCCCACACACCATAGCTTCAAAATGTTTCTACTCCTTTTTTACTCTTCCAGATTTTCTCGGACT
CCGCGCATCGCCGTACCACTTCAAAACACCCAAGCACAGCATACTAAATTTCCCCTCTTTCTTCCTCTAG
GGTGTCGTTAATTACCCGTACTAAAGGTTTGGAAAAGAAAAAAGAGACCGCCTCGTTTCTTTTTCTTCGT
CGAAAAAGGCAATAAAAATTTTTATCACGTTTCTTTTTCTTGAAAATTTTTTTTTTTGATTTTTTTCTCT
TTCGATGACCTCCCATTGATATTTAAGTTAATAAACGGTCTTCAATTTCTCAAGTTTCAGTTTCATTTTT
CTTGTTCTATTACAACTTTTTTTACTTCTTGCTCATTAGAAAGAAAGCATAGCAATCTAATCTAAGTTTT
AATTACAAAAGATCTTTGTCGATCCTACCATCCACTCGACACACCCGCCAGCGGCCGCTGCCAAGCTTCC
GAGCTCTCGAATTCAAAGGAGGTACCAACCATGGGGAGATTTCCTTCAATTTTTACTGCAGTTTTATTCG
CAGCATCCTCCGCATTAGCTGCTCCAGTCAACACTACAACAGAAGATGAAACGGCACAAATTCCGGCTGA
AGCTGTCATCGGTTACTTAGATTTAGAAGGGGATTTCGATGTTGCTGTTTTGCCATTTTCCAACAGCACA
AATAACGGGTTATTGTTTATAAATACTACTATTGCCAGCATTGCTGCTAAAGAAGAAGGGGTATCTTTGG
ATAAAAGAGAGGGAAGTTCCTATCCCTATGACGTGCCAGACTACGCATCCAGCGGAGGTGGATCAGGTAA
ACCGACCGAGAACAATGAAGATTTCAACATCGTCGCCGTAGCATCAAATTTCGCCACGACGGACTTAGAT
GCAGACAGAGGAAAACTACCTGGGAAAAAACTTCCCTTGGAAGTACTGAAAGAAATGGAGGCGAACGCGA
GAAAAGCTGGCTGTACCAGGGGTTGTCTTATATGTCTGTCACATATCAAATGTACTCCAAAGATGAAGAA
ATTTATTCCCGGGCGTTGCCATACATACGAAGGGGATAAAGAGTCAGCTCAAGGGGGAATCGGGGAGGCG
ATAGTTGATATACCTGAGATCCCTGGTTTTAAGGACCTGGAGCCCATGGAGCAATTCATAGCGCAGGTGG
ATTTATGTGTGGACTGCACCACCGGATGTCTAAAAGGCCTAGCTAACGTACAGTGCTCCGACTTACTAAA
AAAATGGTTACCCCAGCGTTGTGCGACTTTTGCTTCAAAAATCCAGGGCCAGGTGGACAAAATAAAGGGG
GCGGGAGGCGATTGATCTAGAAGTTGTCTCCTCCTGCACTGACTGACTGATACAATCGATTTCTGGATCC
GCAGGCCTCTGCTAGCTTGACTGACTGAGATACAGCGTACCTTCAGCTCATCATGTAATTAGTTATGTCA
CGCTTACATTCACGCCCTCCCCCCACATCCGCTCTAACCGAAAAGGAAGGAGTTAGACAACCTGAAGTCT
AGGTCCCTATTTATTTTTTTATAGTTATGTTAGTATTAAGAACGTTATTTATATTTCAAATTTTTCTTTT
TTTTCTGTACAGACGCGTGTACGCATGTAACATTATACTGAAAACCTTGCTTGAGAAGGTTTTGGGACGC
TCGAAGGCTTTAATTTGCGGCCAAAGCAAGTAAAACCTCTACAAATGTGGTATTGGCCCATCTCTATCGG
TATCGTAGCATAACCCCTTGGGGCCTCTAAACGGGTCTTGAGGGGTTTTTTGTGCCCCTCGGGCCGGATT
GCTATCTACCGGCATTGGCGCAGAAAAAAATGCCTGATGCGACGCTGCGCGTCTTATACTCCCACATATG
CCAGATTCAGCAACGGATACGGCTTCCCCAACTTGCCCACTTCCATACGTGTCCTCCTTACCAGAAATTT
ATCCTTAAGGTCGTCAGCTATCCTGCAGGGTGTTTAAAGATTACGGATATTTAACTTACTTAGAATAATG
CCATTTTTTTGAGTTATAATAATCCTACGTTAGTGTGAGCGGGATTTAAACTGTGAGGACCTTAATACAT
TCAGACACTTCTGCGGTATCACCCTACTTATTCCCTTCGAGATTATATCTAGGAACCCATCAGGTTGGTG
GAAGATTACCCGTTCTAAGACTTTTCAGCTTCCTCTATTGATGTTACACCTGGACACCCCTTTTCTGGCA
TCCAGTTTTTAATCTTCAGTGGCATGTGAGATTCTCCGAAATTAACTAAAGCAATCACACAATTCTCTCG
GATACCACCTCGGTTGAAACTGACAGGTGGTTTGTTACGCATGCTAATGCAAAGGAGCCTATATACCTTT
GGCTCGGCTGCTGTAACAGGGAATATAAAGGGCAGCATAATTTAGGAGTTTAGTGAACTTGCAACATTTA
CTATTTTCCCTTCTTACGTAAATATTTTTCTTTTTAATTCTAAATCAATCTTTTTCAATTTTTTGTTTGT
ATTCTTTTCTTGCTTAAATCTATAACTACAAAAAACACATACATAAACTAAAAATGGCCAAAACCTTCAA
CATCTCTCAGCAGGATCTGGAGCTGGTGGAGGTCGCCACTGAGAAGATCACCATGCTCTATGAGGACAAC
AAGCACCATGTCGGGGCGGCCATCAGGACCAAGACTGGGGAGATCATCTCTGCTGTCCACATTGAAGCCT
ACATTGGCAGGGTCACTGTCTGTGCTGAAGCCATTGCCATTGGGTCTGCTGTGAGCAACGGGCAGAAGGA
CTTTGACACCATTGTGGCTGTCAGGCACCCCTACTCTGATGAGGTGGACAGATCCATCAGGGTGGTCAGC
CCCTGTGGCATGTGTAGAGAGCTGATCTCTGACTATGCTCCTGACTGCTTTGTGCTCATTGAGATGAATG
GCAAGCTGGTCAAAACCACCATTGAGGAACTCATCCCCCTCAAGTACACCAGGAACTAAGGTTAATATAA
TTATATAAAAATATTATCTTCTTTTCTTTATATCTAGTGTTATGTAAAATAAATTGATGACTACGGAAAG
CCTTTTTATATTGTTTCTTTTTCATTCTGAGCCACTTAAATTTCGTGAATGTTCTTGTAAGGGACGGTAG
ATTTACAAGTGATACAACAAAAAGCAAGGCGCTTTTTCTAATAAAAAGAAGAAAAGCATTTAACAATTGA
ACACCTCTATATCAACGAAGAATATTCCTGCAGGCGATCTCTCGATTTCGATCAAGACATTCCTTTAATG
GTCTTTTCTGGACACCACTAGGGGTCAGAAGTAGTTCATCAAACTTTCTTCCCTCCCTAATCTCATTGGT
TACCTTGGGCTATCGAAACTTAATTAACCAGTCAAGTCAGCTACTTGGCGAGATCGACTTGTCTGGGTTT
CGACTACGCTCAGAATTGCGTCAGTCAAGTTCGATCTGGTCCTTGCTATTGCACCCGTTCTCCGATTACG
AGTTTCATTTAAATCATGTGAGCAAAAGGCCAGCAAAAGGCCAGGAACCGTAAAAAGGCCGCGTTGCTGG
CGTTTTTCCATAGGCTCCGCCCCCCTGACGAGCATCACAAAAATCGACGCTCAAGTCAGAGGTGGCGAAA
CCCGACAGGACTATAAAGATACCAGGCGTTTCCCCCTGGAAGCTCCCTCGTGCGCTCTCCTGTTCCGACC
CTGCCGCTTACCGGATACCTGTCCGCCTTTCTCCCTTCGGGAAGCGTGGCGCTTTCTCATAGCTCACGCT
GTAGGTATCTCAGTTCGGTGTAGGTCGTTCGCTCCAAGCTGGGCTGTGTGCACGAACCCCCCGTTCAGCC
CGACCGCTGCGCCTTATCCGGTAACTATCGTCTTGAGTCCAACCCGGTAAGACACGACTTATCGCCACTG
GCAGCAGCCACTGGTAACAGGATTAGCAGAGCGAGGTATGTAGGCGGTGCTACAGAGTTCTTGAAGTGGT
GGCCTAACTACGGCTACACTAGAAGAACAGTATTTGGTATCTGCGCTCTGCTGAAGCCAGTTACCTTCGG
AAAAAGAGTTGGTAGCTCTTGATCCGGCAAACAAACCACCGCTGGTAGCGGTGGTTTTTTTGTTTGCAAG
CAGCAGATTACGCGCAGAAAAAAAGGATCTCAAGAAGATCCTTTGATCTTTTCTACGGGGTCTGACGCTC
AGTGGAACGAAAACTCACGTTAAGGGATTTTGGTCATGAGATTATCAAAAAGGATCTTCACCTAGATCCT
TTTAAATTAAAAATGAAGTTTTAAATCAATCTAAAGTATATATGAGTAAACTTGGTCTGACAGTTACCAA
TGCTTAATCAGTGAGGCACCTATCTCAGCGATCTGTCTATTTCGTTCATCCATAGTTGCATTTAAATTTC
CGAACTCTCCAAGGCCCTCGTCGGAAAATCTTCAAACCTTTCGTCCGATCCATCTTGCAGGCTACCTCTC
GAACGAACTATCGCAAGTCTCTTGGCCGGCCTTGCGCCTTGGC
Features (pLannotate 1.2.2; 14 found; start..end, strand, type, name):
    139..1481    -  rep_origin     2μ ori: yeast 2μ plasmid origin of replication
   1741..2535    +  CDS            NeoR/KanR: aminoglycoside phosphotransferase from Tn5; aph(3')-II (or nptII); confers resistance to neomycin, kanamycin, and G418 (Geneticin®)
   2548..2684    +  terminator     rrnG terminator: transcription terminator from the E. coli ribosomal RNA rrnG operon (Albrechtsen et al., 1991)
   2829..2900    +  misc_feature   5' β-globin insulator: insulator upstream of the human β-globin locus (Farrell et al., 2002)
   2922..2970    -  polyA_signal   poly(A) signal: synthetic polyadenylation signal
   3159..3566    +  promoter       TEF1 promoter: S. cerevisiae TEF1; promoter for EF-1α
   3676..3928    +  CDS            α-factor secretion signal (fragment): N-terminal secretion signal from S. cerevisiae alpha-factor; MFα1; Cleavage by the Kex2 protease occurs after the dibasic KR sequence.
   4601..4848    +  terminator     CYC1 terminator: S. cerevisiae CYC1; transcription terminator for CYC1
   4906..4952    +  terminator     T7 terminator: transcription terminator for bacteriophage T7 RNA polymerase
   4982..5118    +  terminator     rrnG terminator: transcription terminator from the E. coli ribosomal RNA rrnG operon (Albrechtsen et al., 1991)
   5730..6146    +  CDS            bsr: BSR_BACCE - Experimental evidence at protein level: Swiss-Prot protein existence level 1. Catalyzes the deamination of the cytosine moiety of the antibiotics blasticidin S, cytomycin and acetylblasticidin S. From Bacillus cereus.
   6428..6499    +  misc_feature   3' β-globin insulator: insulator downstream of the human β-globin locus (Farrell et al., 2002)
   6725..7313    -  rep_origin     ori: high-copy-number ColE1/pMB1/pBR322/pUC origin of replication
   7485..7549    -  CDS            bla(M) (fragment): β-lactamase lacking the signal sequence; bla(M); allows cytosolic expression of β-lactamase
