[The description below was written by a language model from this plasmid's Addgene catalogue record and pLannotate feature annotations shown in this document.]
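Description:
pOGS539_GLuc is a 7.7 kb yeast expression plasmid built on the commercial OGS539 backbone and designed to make yeast produce and secrete Gaussia luciferase (GLuc, from the copepod Gaussia princeps). It is a shuttle vector. In E. coli it replicates from a high-copy ColE1/pUC-type origin and is selected with kanamycin through a Tn5 NeoR/KanR aminoglycoside phosphotransferase gene. In yeast it is maintained episomally by the 2μ origin and selected with blasticidin through the Bacillus cereus bsr blasticidin S deaminase gene. The promoter driving bsr is not annotated. The backbone also carries rrnG and T7 terminators, a synthetic poly(A) signal and short β-globin insulator elements, which probably isolate the modules from transcriptional read-through. A short β-lactamase fragment appears to be a backbone remnant rather than a functional ampicillin marker.

The expression cassette uses the constitutive S. cerevisiae TEF1 promoter and the CYC1 terminator. The roughly 830 bp insert, introduced by Gibson assembly, fuses the α-factor (MFα1) secretion signal and an HA epitope tag to the N-terminal side of GLuc. The α-factor leader directs the protein into the secretory pathway and is removed by Kex2 cleavage after its dibasic site. This should release HA-tagged luciferase into the medium. The feature table annotates only the leader. The GLuc coding region itself was not called, but the unannotated gap between the leader and the CYC1 terminator matches its expected position.

Because GLuc is a small, bright, naturally secreted luciferase, the plasmid works as a reporter for measuring protein secretion from engineered yeast. The associated publication describes a yeast-based oral therapeutic that delivers immune checkpoint inhibitors to the intestine.
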