Addgene plasmid #226718: pOGS539_GLuc
Purpose: Plasmid enabling yeast-mediated expression and secretion of Gaussia luciferase (GLuc)
Depositing lab: Gautam Dantas. Depositing organization: Washington University in Saint Louis. Publication: A yeast-based oral therapeutic delivers immune checkpoint inhibitors to reduce intestinal tumor burden. Rebeck ON, Wallace MJ, Prusa J, Ning J, Evbuomwan EM, Rengarajan S, Habimana-Griffin L, Kwak S, Zahrah D, Tung J, Liao J, Mahmud B, Fishbein SRS, Ramirez Tovar ES, Mehta R, Wang B, Gorelik MG, Helmink BA, Dantas G. Cell Chem Biol. 2024 Nov 16:S2451-9456(24)00452-5. doi: 10.1016/j.chembiol.2024.10.013. PubMed 39571582.
Backbone
  Vector backbone: OGS539
  Backbone manufacturer: Sigma-Aldrich
  Backbone size w/o insert (bp): 6846
  Total vector size (bp): 7673
  Vector type: Yeast Expression
  Selectable markers: Blasticidin
Growth in bacteria
  Bacterial resistance: Kanamycin, 50 μg/mL
  Growth temperature: 37°C
  Growth strain: DH5alpha
  Copy number: High Copy
Gene/Insert
  Gene/Insert name: Gaussia Luciferase (alt name: GLuc)
  Species: Gaussia princeps
  Insert size (bp): 827
  GenBank ID: FJ010198.1
  Promoter: pTEF1
  Tag / fusion protein: HA tag (N terminal on insert); Mating factor alpha secretion signal (N terminal on insert)
  Cloning method: Gibson Cloning
  Sequencing primers: 5′ CATATCACATAGGAAGCAACAG; 3′ CTACGATACCGATAGAGATGG
Resource information
  A portion of this plasmid was derived from a plasmid made by: GenBank FJ010198.1
Terms and licenses: Academic/Nonprofit Terms; Industry Terms: Not Available to Industry
How to cite: pOGS539_GLuc was a gift from Gautam Dantas (Addgene plasmid # 226718 ; http://n2t.net/addgene:226718 ; RRID:Addgene_226718)
